>Addgene plasmid #225975 | pQE-9-RTXMCR-TLY-X2D-C | addgene full sequence | sequence record 446176 | Addgene NGS Result
CTCGAGAAATCATAAAAAATTTATTTGCTTTGTGAGCGGATAACAATTATAATAGATTCAATTGTGAGCG
GATAACAATTTCACACAGAATTCATTAAAGAGGAGAAATTAACTATGAGAGGATCGCATCACCATCACCA
TCACGGATCCCATATGGAGCTCGGCGCTAGCGGCGGTGCAGGTGATGATACTCTGTACGGTGGTGCAGGG
GATGATACTCTTTACGGCGGCGCGGGCGATGACACTTTATATGGCGGAGCCGGAGACGACACACTGTATG
GTGGCGCCGGTGATGACACATTGTACGGTGGGGCAGGGGACGACACACTCTACGGCGGCGCCGGCGATGA
TACTCTGTATGGTGGTGCGGGTGATGACACCTTGTACGGCGGAGCCGGTGATGACACACTTTACATCAAC
GCTGGGGCCGACCAATTATGGTTCGCCCGTCAGGGCAACGATTTGGAAATTAGAATCCTGGGGACCGATG
ATGCTCTTACTGTGCACGACTGGTACCGGGATGCCGACCACCGTGTTGAGATTATCCATGCAGCTAATCA
AGCTGTAGACCAAGCAGGCATTGAGAAACTTGTTGAGGCCATGGCACAGTACCCAGATGAATTCACTAGT
CTCGAGAAGCTTAATTAGCTGAGCTTGGACTCCTGTTGATAGATCCAGTAATGACCTCAGAACTCCATCT
GGATTTGTTCAGAACGCTCGGTTGCCGCCGGGCGTTTTTTATTGGTGAGAATCCAAGCTAGCTTGGCGAG
ATTTTCAGGAGCTAAGGAAGCTAAAATGGAGAAAAAAATCACTGGATATACCACCGTTGATATATCCCAA
TGGCATCGTAAAGAACATTTTGAGGCATTTCAGTCAGTTGCTCAATGTACCTATAACCAGACCGTTCAGC
TGGATATTACGGCCTTTTTAAAGACCGTAAAGAAAAATAAGCACAAGTTTTATCCGGCCTTTATTCACAT
TCTTGCCCGCCTGATGAATGCTCATCCGGAATTTCGTATGGCAATGAAAGACGGTGAGCTGGTGATATGG
GATAGTGTTCACCCTTGTTACACCGTTTTCCATGAGCAAACTGAAACGTTTTCATCGCTCTGGAGTGAAT
ACCACGACGATTTCCGGCAGTTTCTACACATATATTCGCAAGATGTGGCGTGTTACGGTGAAAACCTGGC
CTATTTCCCTAAAGGGTTTATTGAGAATATGTTTTTCGTCTCAGCCAATCCCTGGGTGAGTTTCACCAGT
TTTGATTTAAACGTGGCCAATATGGACAACTTCTTCGCCCCCGTTTTCACCATGGGCAAATATTATACGC
AAGGCGACAAGGTGCTGATGCCGCTGGCGATTCAGGTTCATCATGCCGTTTGTGATGGCTTCCATGTCGG
CAGAATGCTTAATGAATTACAACAGTACTGCGATGAGTGGCAGGGCGGGGCGTAATTTTTTTAAGGCAGT
TATTGGTGCCCTTAAACGCCTGGGGTAATGACTCTCTAGCTTGAGGCATCAAATAAAACGAAAGGCTCAG
TCGAAAGACTGGGCCTTTCGTTTTATCTGTTGTTTGTCGGTGAACGCTCTCCTGAGTAGGACAAATCCGC
CCTCTAGATTACGTGCAGTCGATGATAAGCTGTCAAACATGAGAATTGTGCCTAATGAGTGAGCTAACTT
ACATTAATTGCGTTGCGCTCACTGCCCGCTTTCCAGTCGGGAAACCTGTCGTGCCAGCTGCATTAATGAA
TCGGCCAACGCGCGGGGAGAGGCGGTTTGCGTATTGGGCGCCAGGGTGGTTTTTCTTTTCACCAGTGAGA
CGGGCAACAGCTGATTGCCCTTCACCGCCTGGCCCTGAGAGAGTTGCAGCAAGCGGTCCACGCTGGTTTG
CCCCAGCAGGCGAAAATCCTGTTTGATGGTGGTTAACGGCGGGATATAACATGAGCTGTCTTCGGTATCG
TCGTATCCCACTACCGAGATATCCGCACCAACGCGCAGCCCGGACTCGGTAATGGCGCGCATTGCGCCCA
GCGCCATCTGATCGTTGGCAACCAGCATCGCAGTGGGAACGATGCCCTCATTCAGCATTTGCATGGTTTG
TTGAAAACCGGACATGGCACTCCAGTCGCCTTCCCGTTCCGCTATCGGCTGAATTTGATTGCGAGTGAGA
TATTTATGCCAGCCAGCCAGACGCAGACGCGCCGAGACAGAACTTAATGGGCCCGCTAACAGCGCGATTT
GCTGGTGACCCAATGCGACCAGATGCTCCACGCCCAGTCGCGTACCGTCTTCATGGGAGAAAATAATACT
GTTGATGGGTGTCTGGTCAGAGACATCAAGAAATAACGCCGGAACATTAGTGCAGGCAGCTTCCACAGCA
ATGGCATCCTGGTCATCCAGCGGATAGTTAATGATCAGCCCACTGACGCGTTGCGCGAGAAGATTGTGCA
CCGCCGCTTTACAGGCTTCGACGCCGCTTCGTTCTACCATCGACACCACCACGCTGGCACCCAGTTGATC
GGCGCGAGATTTAATCGCCGCGACAATTTGCGACGGCGCGTGCAGGGCCAGACTGGAGGTGGCAACGCCA
ATCAGCAACGACTGTTTGCCCGCCAGTTGTTGTGCCACGCGGTTGGGAATGTAATTCAGCTCCGCCATCG
CCGCTTCCACTTTTTCCCGCGTTTTCGCAGAAACGTGGCTGGCCTGGTTCACCACGCGGGAAACGGTCTG
ATAAGAGACACCGGCATACTCTGCGACATCGTATAACGTTACTGGTTTCACATTCACCACCCTGAATTGA
CTCTCTTCCGGGCGCTATCATGCCATACCGCGAAAGGTTTTGCACCATTCGATGGTGTCGGAATTTCGGG
CAGCGTTGGGTCCTGGCCACGGGTGCGCATGATCTAGAGCTGCCTCGCGCGTTTCGGTGATGACGGTGAA
AACCTCTGACACATGCAGCTCCCGGAGACGGTCACAGCTTGTCTGTAAGCGGATGCCGGGAGCAGACAAG
CCCGTCAGGGCGCGTCAGCGGGTGTTGGCGGGTGTCGGGGCGCAGCCATGACCCAGTCACGTAGCGATAG
CGGAGTGTATACTGGCTTAACTATGCGGCATCAGAGCAGATTGTACTGAGAGTGCACCATATGCGGTGTG
AAATACCGCACAGATGCGTAAGGAGAAAATACCGCATCAGGCGCTCTTCCGCTTCCTCGCTCACTGACTC
GCTGCGCTCGGTCGTTCGGCTGCGGCGAGCGGTATCAGCTCACTCAAAGGCGGTAATACGGTTATCCACA
GAATCAGGGGATAACGCAGGAAAGAACATGTGAGCAAAAGGCCAGCAAAAGGCCAGGAACCGTAAAAAGG
CCGCGTTGCTGGCGTTTTTCCATAGGCTCCGCCCCCCTGACGAGCATCACAAAAATCGACGCTCAAGTCA
GAGGTGGCGAAACCCGACAGGACTATAAAGATACCAGGCGTTTCCCCCTGGAAGCTCCCTCGTGCGCTCT
CCTGTTCCGACCCTGCCGCTTACCGGATACCTGTCCGCCTTTCTCCCTTCGGGAAGCGTGGCGCTTTCTC
ATAGCTCACGCTGTAGGTATCTCAGTTCGGTGTAGGTCGTTCGCTCCAAGCTGGGCTGTGTGCACGAACC
CCCCGTTCAGCCCGACCGCTGCGCCTTATCCGGTAACTATCGTCTTGAGTCCAACCCGGTAAGACACGAC
TTATCGCCACTGGCAGCAGCCACTGGTAACAGGATTAGCAGAGCGAGGTATGTAGGCGGTGCTACAGAGT
TCTTGAAGTGGTGGCCTAACTACGGCTACACTAGAAGGACAGTATTTGGTATCTGCGCTCTGCTGAAGCC
AGTTACCTTCGGAAAAAGAGTTGGTAGCTCTTGATCCGGCAAACAAACCACCGCTGGTAGCGGTGGTTTT
TTTGTTTGCAAGCAGCAGATTACGCGCAGAAAAAAAGGATCTCAAGAAGATCCTTTGATCTTTTCTACGG
GGTCTGACGCTCAGTGGAACGAAAACTCACGTTAAGGGATTTTGGTCATGAGATTATCAAAAAGGATCTT
CACCTAGATCCTTTTAAATTAAAAATGAAGTTTTAAATCAATCTAAAGTATATATGAGTAAACTTGGTCT
GACAGTTACCAATGCTTAATCAGTGAGGCACCTATCTCAGCGATCTGTCTATTTCGTTCATCCATAGTTG
CCTGACTCCCCGTCGTGTAGATAACTACGATACGGGAGGGCTTACCATCTGGCCCCAGTGCTGCAATGAT
ACCGCGAGACCCACGCTCACCGGCTCCAGATTTATCAGCAATAAACCAGCCAGCCGGAAGGGCCGAGCGC
AGAAGTGGTCCTGCAACTTTATCCGCCTCCATCCAGTCTATTAATTGTTGCCGGGAAGCTAGAGTAAGTA
GTTCGCCAGTTAATAGTTTGCGCAACGTTGTTGCCATTGCTACAGGCATCGTGGTGTCACGCTCGTCGTT
TGGTATGGCTTCATTCAGCTCCGGTTCCCAACGATCAAGGCGAGTTACATGATCCCCCATGTTGTGCAAA
AAAGCGGTTAGCTCCTTCGGTCCTCCGATCGTTGTCAGAAGTAAGTTGGCCGCAGTGTTATCACTCATGG
TTATGGCAGCACTGCATAATTCTCTTACTGTCATGCCATCCGTAAGATGCTTTTCTGTGACTGGTGAGTA
CTCAACCAAGTCATTCTGAGAATAGTGTATGCGGCGACCGAGTTGCTCTTGCCCGGCGTCAATACGGGAT
AATACCGCGCCACATAGCAGAACTTTAAAAGTGCTCATCATTGGAAAACGTTCTTCGGGGCGAAAACTCT
CAAGGATCTTACCGCTGTTGAGATCCAGTTCGATGTAACCCACTCGTGCACCCAACTGATCTTCAGCATC
TTTTACTTTCACCAGCGTTTCTGGGTGAGCAAAAACAGGAAGGCAAAATGCCGCAAAAAAGGGAATAAGG
GCGACACGGAAATGTTGAATACTCATACTCTTCCTTTTTCAATATTATTGAAGCATTTATCAGGGTTATT
GTCTCATGAGCGGATACATATTTGAATGTATTTAGAAAAATAAACAAATAGGGGTTCCGCGCACATTTCC
CCGAAAAGTGCCACCTGACGTCTAAGAAACCATTATTATCATGACATTAACCTATAAAAATAGGCGTATC
ACGAGGCCCTTTCGTCTTCAC
Features (pLannotate 1.2.2; 17 found; start..end, strand, type, name):
     10..54      +  promoter       T5 promoter: bacteriophage T5 promoter for E. coli RNA polymerase, with embedded lac operator
     62..78      +  protein_bind   lac operator: The lac repressor binds to the lac operator to inhibit transcription in E. coli. This inhibition can be relieved by adding lactose or isopropyl-β-D-thiogalactopyranoside (IPTG). lac repressor encoded by lacI
    127..144     +  CDS            7xHis (fragment): 6xHis affinity tag
    439..618     +  CDS            cya (fragment): CYAA_BORP1 - Also known as cyaA. Experimental evidence at protein level: Swiss-Prot protein existence level 1. This adenylate cyclase belongs to a special class of bacterial toxin. It causes whooping cough by acting on mammalian cells by elevating cAMP-concentration and thus disrupts normal cell function. From Bordetella pertussis (strain ATCC 9797 / DSM 5571 / NCTC 10739 / 18323).
    658..752     +  terminator     lambda t0 terminator: transcription terminator from phage lambda
    767..795     +  promoter       cat promoter (fragment): promoter of the E. coli cat gene encoding chloramphenicol acetyltransferase
    796..1452    +  CDS            cat: CAT_ECOLX - Experimental evidence at protein level: Swiss-Prot protein existence level 1. This enzyme is an effector of chloramphenicol resistance in bacteria. From Escherichia coli. This protein is used as a marker in many commonly used cloning vectors, such as pACYC184.
   1520..1606    +  terminator     rrnB T1 terminator: Escherichia coli rrnB; transcription terminator T1 from the E. coli rrnB gene
   1629..1646    -  promoter       tet promoter (fragment): E. coli promoter for tetracycline efflux protein gene
   1665..1686    -  protein_bind   CAP binding site: CAP binding activates transcription in the presence of cAMP. E. coli catabolite activator protein
   1699..2781    -  CDS            lacI: lac repressor; lacI; The lac repressor binds to the lac operator to inhibit transcription in E. coli. This inhibition can be relieved by adding lactose or isopropyl-β-D-thiogalactopyranoside (IPTG).
   2782..2859    -  promoter       lacIq promoter: lacI (mutant); In the lacIq allele, a single base change in the promoter boosts expression of the lacI gene about 10-fold.
   2908..2949    +  CDS            rop (fragment): Rop protein, which maintains plasmids at low copy number; rop
   3051..3191    +  misc_feature   bom: basis of mobility region from pBR322
   3377..3965    -  rep_origin     ori: high-copy-number ColE1/pMB1/pBR322/pUC origin of replication
   4136..4996    -  CDS            AmpR: β-lactamase; bla; confers resistance to ampicillin, carbenicillin, and related antibiotics
   4997..5101    -  promoter       AmpR promoter: bla
