[The description below was written by a language model from this plasmid's Addgene catalogue record and pLannotate feature annotations shown in this document.]
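Description:
pQE-9-RTXMCR-TLY-X2D-C is a bacterial expression plasmid built on the pQE-9 backbone for IPTG-inducible production of a synthetic, calcium-responsive repeat protein in E. coli. It replicates from a high-copy ColE1/pMB1-type origin and is selected with ampicillin through the AmpR β-lactamase gene and its own promoter. The sequenced record (about 5.2 kb) also contains a pBR322 bom region, a short rop fragment, and a cat chloramphenicol acetyltransferase open reading frame preceded by only a fragment of its promoter. The catalogue lists ampicillin as the sole selection. A lacI gene driven by the lacIq promoter is annotated on the plasmid, so the repressor is supplied in cis at elevated levels.

Expression is driven by the bacteriophage T5 promoter, which is recognised by E. coli RNA polymerase and is controlled by lac operator sequences, so transcription stays repressed until IPTG is added. The open reading frame begins with an N-terminal 6xHis tag for metal-affinity purification. The insert follows, cloned between BamHI and HindIII sites that are both retained. It encodes a Repeats-In-Toxin (RTX) consensus nonapeptide, GGAGDDTLY, repeated nine times and followed by a C-terminal capping domain. The annotation tool matched the 3′ part of the insert to a fragment of the Bordetella pertussis adenylate cyclase toxin CyaA, which probably corresponds to the capping domain, although the record does not state this. The lambda t0 terminator follows the coding region, and an rrnB T1 terminator lies downstream of cat. According to the associated publication title, the construct was used to study sequence-defined structural transitions in calcium-responsive proteins.
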