Addgene plasmid #225975: pQE-9-RTXMCR-TLY-X2D-C
Purpose: Repeats-In-Toxin (RTX) protein consensus sequence GGAGDDTLY repeated nine times with C-terminal Capping Domain
Depositing lab: Danielle Mai. Depositing organization: Stanford University. Publication: Sequence-defined structural transitions by calcium-responsive proteins. Chang M, Huang W, Shambharkar G, Hernandez K, Mai DJ. Polym Chem. 2024. doi: https://doi.org/10.1039/D4PY00907J.
Backbone
  Vector backbone: pQE-9
  Vector type: Bacterial Expression
Growth in bacteria
  Bacterial resistance: Ampicillin, 100 μg/mL
  Growth temperature: 37°C
  Growth strain: DH5alpha
  Copy number: High Copy
Gene/Insert
  Gene/Insert name: RTXMCR-TLY-X2D-C
  Species: Synthetic
  Tag / fusion protein: 6xHis (N terminal on insert)
  Cloning method: Restriction Enzyme; 5′ cloning site BamHI (not destroyed); 3′ cloning site HindIII (not destroyed)
Terms and licenses: Academic/Nonprofit Terms; Industry Terms: Not Available to Industry
Depositor comments: Please visit https://doi.org/10.26434/chemrxiv-2024-wk4bn-v3 for preprint.
How to cite: pQE-9-RTXMCR-TLY-X2D-C was a gift from Danielle Mai (Addgene plasmid # 225975 ; http://n2t.net/addgene:225975 ; RRID:Addgene_225975)
